>Addgene plasmid #139227 | pPD567 CAG MCS (TUPV7) | addgene full sequence | sequence record 331754 | Addgene NGS Result
GACGGATCGGGAGATCGAAGACGGGAGCAAGCTCTTAAAACTGGTATCACCTGACAAGATCTGGGGAGGT
CGCTGAGTAGTGCGCGAGCAAAATTTAAGCTACAACAAGGCAAGGCTTGACCGACAATTGCATGAAGAAT
CTGCTTAGGGTTAGGCGTTTTGCGCTGCTTCGCGATGTACGGGCCAGATATACGCGTTGACATTGATTAT
TGACTAGTTATTAATAGTAATCAATTACGGGGTCATTAGTTCATAGCCCATATATGGAGTTCCGCGTTAC
ATAACTTACGGTAAATGGCCCGCCTGGCTGACCGCCCAACGACCCCCGCCCATTGACGTCAATAATGACG
TATGTTCCCATAGTAACGCCAATAGGGACTTTCCATTGACGTCAATGGGTGGAGTATTTACGGTAAACTG
CCCACTTGGCAGTACATCAAGTGTATCATATGCCAAGTACGCCCCCTATTGACGTCAATGACGGTAAATG
GCCCGCCTGGCATTATGCCCAGTACATGACCTTATGGGACTTTCCTACTTGGCAGTACATCTACGTATTA
GTCATCGCTATTACCATGGTCGAGGTGAGCCCCACGTTCTGCTTCACTCTCCCCATCTCCCCCCCCTCCC
CACCCCCAATTTTGTATTTATTTATTTTTTAATTATTTTGTGCAGCGATGGGGGSGGGGGGGGGGGGGGS
GCGCCAGGCGGGGCGGGGCGGGGCGAGGGGCGGGGCGGGGCGAGGCGGAGAGGTGCGGCGGCAGCCAATC
AGAGCGGCGCGCTCCGAAAGTTTCCTTTTATGGCGAGGCGGCGGCGGCGGCGGCCCTATAAAAAGCGAAG
CGCGCGGCGGGCGGGAGTCGCTGCGCGCTGCCTTCGCCCCGTGCCCCGCTCCGCCGCCGCCTCGCGCCGC
CCGCCCCGGCTCTGACTGACCGCGTTACTCCCACAGGTGAGCGGGCGGGACGGCCCTTCTCCTCCGGGCT
GTAATTAGCGCTTGGTTTAATGACGGCTTGTTTCTTTTCTGTGGCTGCGTGAAAGCCTTGAGGGGCTCCG
GGAGGGCCCTTTGTGCGGGGGGAGCGGCTCGGGGGGTGCGTGCGTGTGTGTGTGCGTGGGGAGCGCCGCG
TGCGGCTCCGCGCTGCCCGGCGGCTGTGAGCGCTGCGGGCGCGGCGCGGGGCTTTGTGCGCTCCGCAGTG
TGCGCGAGGGGAGCGCGGCCGGGGGCGGTGCCCCGCGGTGCGGGGGGGGCTGCGAGGGGAACAAAGGCTG
CGTGCGGGGTGTGTGCGTGGGGGGGTGAGCAGGGGGTGTGGGCGCGTCGGTCGGGCTGCAACCCCCCCTG
CACCCCCCTCCCCGAGTTGCTGAGCACGGCCCGGCTTCGGGTGCGGGGCTCCGTACGGGGCGTGGCGCGG
GGCTCGCCGTGCCGGGCGGGGGGTGGCGGCAGGTGGGGGTGCCGGGCGGGGCGGGGCCGCCTCGGGCCGG
GGAGGGCTCGGGGGAGGGGCGCGGCGGCCCCCGGAGCGCCGGCGGCTGTCGAGGCGCGGCGAGCCGCAGC
CATTGCCTTTTATGGTAATCGTGCGAGAGGGCGCAGGGACTTCCTTTGTCCCAAATCTGTGCGGAGCCGA
AATCTGGGAGGCGCCGCCGCACCCCCTCTAGCGGGCGCGGGGCGAAGCGGTGCGGCGCCGGCAGGAAGGA
AATGGGCGGGGAGGGCCTTCGTGCGTCGCCGCGCCGCCGTCCCCTTCTCCCTCTCCAGCCTCGGGGCTGT
CCGCGGGGGGACGGCTGCCTTCGGGGGGGACGGGGCAGGGCGGGGTTCGGCTTCTGGCGTGTGACCGGCG
GCTCTAGAGCCTCTGCTAACCATGTTCATGCCTTCTTCTTTTTCCTACAGCTCCTGGGCAACGTGCTGGT
TATTGTGCTGTCTCATCATTTTGGCAAAGAATTCTTATCTGGCTAACTAGAGAACCCACTGCTTACTGGC
TTATCGAAATTAATACGACTCACTATAGGGAGTCCCAAGCTGGCTAGCGTTTAAACTTAAGCTTGGTACC
GAGCTCGGATCCACTAGTCCAGTGTGGTGGAATTCTGCAGATATCCAGCACAGTGGCGGCCGCTCGAGTC
TAGAGGGCCCGTTTAAACCCGCTGATCAGCCTCGACTGTGCCTTCTAGTTGCCAGCCATCTGTTGTTTGC
CCCTCCCCCGTGCCTTCCTTGACCCTGGAAGGTGCCACTCCCACTGTCCTTTCCTAATAAAATGAGGAAA
TTGCATCGCATTGTCTGAGTAGGTGTCATTCTATTCTGGGGGGTGGGGTGGGGCAGGACAGCAAGGGGGA
GGATTGGGAAGTCAATAGCAGGCATGCTGGGGATGCGGTGGGCTCTATGGCTTCTGAGGCAGGTCGAGGT
CCCATCCGAGCAGATTTGACTCAGCGCATCGCGATAAGCTCTAGAGGGACAGCCCCCCCCCAAAGCCCCC
AGGGATGTAATTACGTCCCTCCCCCGCTAGGGGGCAGCAGCGAGCCGCCCGGGGCTCCGCTCCGGTCCGG
CGCTCCCCCCGCATCCCCGAGCCGGCAGCGTGCGGGGACAGCCCGGGCACGGGGAAGGTGGCACGGGATC
GCTTTCCTCTGAACGCTTCTCGCTGCTCTTTGAGCCTGCAGACACCTGGGGGGATACGGGGAAAAAGCTT
TAGGCTGAAAGAGAGATTTAGAATGACAGAATCATAGAACGGCCTGCGTACGGATGGGGCTCTAGCTCTA
GAGCTTGATATCGAATTCCTGCAGCCCCGCTAGAGGGACAGCCCCCCCCCAAAGCCCCCAGGGATGTAAT
TACGTCCCTCCCCCGCTAGGGGGCAGCAGCGAGCCGCCCGGGGCTCCGCTCCGGTCCGGCGCTCCCCCCG
CATCCCCGAGCCGGCAGCGTGCGGGGACAGCCCGGGCACGGGGAAGGTGGCACGGGATCGCTTTCCTCTG
AACGCTTCTCGCTGCTCTTTGAGCCTGCAGACACCTGGGGGGATACGGGGAAAAAGCTTTAGGCTGAAAG
AGAGATTTAGAATGACAGAATCATAGAACGGCCTGGGCGCGCCTGGTGGCGAACGATCAACAGACGGGAG
AGGAACGAAGTCTTCGCTGACAGCGACCGGACTCTAGGGGGTATCCCC
[124 nt withheld, positions 3129-3252]
C
[91 nt withheld, positions 3254-3344]
A
[49 nt withheld, positions 3346-3394]
CCTTTGACGTTGGAGTCCACGTTCTTT
[37 nt withheld, positions 3422-3458]
ACCCTATCTCGGTCTATTCTTTTGATTTATAAGGGATTTTGCCGATTTCGGCCTATTGGTTAAAAAATGA
GCTGATTTAACAAAAATTTAACGCGAATTAATTCTGTGGAATGTGTGTCAGTTAGGCTCAATTAGTCAGC
AACCATAGTCCCGCCCCTAACTCCGCCCATCCCGCCCCTAACTCCGCCCAGTTCCGCCCATTCTCCGCCC
CATGGCTGACTAATTTTTTTTATTTATGCAGAGGCCGAGGCCGCCTCTGCCTCTGAGCTATTCCAGAAGT
AGTGAGGAGGCTTTTTTGGAGGCCTAGGCTTTTGCAAAAAGCTCCCGGGAGCTTGTATATCCATTTTCGG
AGGTTGGGCTTCGGAATCGTTTTCCGGGACGCCGGCTGGATGATCCTCCAGCGCGGGGATCTCATGCTGG
AGTTCTTCGCCCACCCCAACTTGTTTATTGCAGCTTATAATGGTTACAAATAAAGCAATAGCATCACAAA
TTTCACAAATAAAGCATTTTTTTCACTGCATTCTAGTTGTGGTTTGTCCAAACTCATCAATGTATCTTAT
CATGTCTGTATACCGTCGACCTCTAGCTAGAGCTTGGCGTAATCATGGTCATAGCTGTTTCCTGTGTGAA
ATTGTTATCCGCTCACAATTCCACACAACATACGAGCCGGAAGCATAAAGTGTAAAGCCTGGGGTGCCTA
ATGAGTGAGCTAACTCACATTAATTGCGTTGCGCTCACTGCCCGCTTTCCAGTCGGGAAACCTGTCGTGC
CAGCTGCATTAATGAATCGGCCAACGCGCGGGGAGAGGCGGTTTGCGTATTGGGCGCTCTTCCGCTTCCT
CGCTCACTGACTCGCTGCGCTCGGTCGTTCGGCTGCGGCGAGCGGTATCAGCTCACTCAAAGGCGGTAAT
ACGGTTATCCACAGAATCAGGGGATAACGCAGGAAAGAACATGTGAGCAAAAGGCCAGCAAAAGGCCAGG
AACCGTAAAAAGGCCGCGTTGCTGGCGTTTTTCCATAGGCTCCGCCCCCCTGACGAGCATCACAAAAATC
GACGCTCAAGTCAGAGGTGGCGAAACCCGACAGGACTATAAAGATACCAGGCGTTTCCCCCTGGAAGCTC
CCTCGTGCGCTCTCCTGTTCCGACCCTGCCGCTTACCGGATACCTGTCCGCCTTTCTCCCTTCGGGAAGC
GTGGCGCTTTCTCATAGCTCACGCTGTAGGTATCTCAGTTCGGTGTAGGTCGTTCGCTCCAAGCTGGGCT
GTGTGCACGAACCCCCCGTTCAGCCCGACCGCTGCGCCTTATCCGGTAACTATCGTCTTGAGTCCAACCC
GGTAAGACACGACTTATCGCCACTGGCAGCAGCCACTGGTAACAGGATTAGCAGAGCGAGGTATGTAGGC
GGTGCTACAGAGTTCTTGAAGTGGTGGCCTAACTACGGCTACACTAGAAGAACAGTATTTGGTATCTGCG
CTCTGCTGAAGCCAGTTACCTTCGGAAAAAGAGTTGGTAGCTCTTGATCCGGCAAACAAACCACCGCTGG
TAGCGGTGGTTTTTTTGTTTGCAAGCAGCAGATTACGCGCAGAAAAAAAGGATCTCAAGAAGATCCTTTG
ATCTTTTCTACGGGGTCTGACGCTCAGTGGAACGAAAACTCACGTTAAGGGATTTTGGTCATGAGATTAT
CAAAAAGGATCTTCACCTAGATCCTTTTAAATTAAAAATGAAGTTTTAAATCAATCTAAAGTATATATGA
GTAAACTTGGTCTGACAGTTACCAATGCTTAATCAGTGAGGCACCTATCTCAGCGATCTGTCTATTTCGT
TCATCCATAGTTGCCTGACTCCCCGTCGTGTAGATAACTACGATACGGGAGGGCTTACCATCTGGCCCCA
GTGCTGCAATGATACCGCGAGATCCACGCTCACCGGCTCCAGATTTATCAGCAATAAACCAGCCAGCCGG
AAGGGCCGAGCGCAGAAGTGGTCCTGCAACTTTATCCGCCTCCATCCAGTCTATTAATTGTTGCCGGGAA
GCTAGAGTAAGTAGTTCGCCAGTTAATAGTTTGCGCAACGTTGTTGCCATTGCTACAGGCATCGTGGTGT
CACGCTCGTCGTTTGGTATGGCTTCATTCAGCTCCGGTTCCCAACGATCAAGGCGAGTTACATGATCCCC
CATGTTGTGCAAAAAAGCGGTTAGCTCCTTCGGTCCTCCGATCGTTGTCAGAAGTAAGTTGGCCGCAGTG
TTATCACTCATGGTTATGGCAGCACTGCATAATTCTCTTACTGTCATGCCATCCGTAAGATGCTTTTCTG
TGACTGGTGAGTACTCAACCAAGTCATTCTGAGAATAGTGTATGCGGCGACCGAGTTGCTCTTGCCCGGC
GTCAATACGGGATAATACCGCGCCACATAGCAGAACTTTAAAAGTGCTCATCATTGGAAAACGTTCTTCG
GGGCGAAAACTCTCAAGGATCTTACCGCTGTTGAGATCCAGTTCGATGTAACCCACTCGTGCACCCAACT
GATCTTCAGCATCTTTTACTTTCACCAGCGTTTCTGGGTGAGCAAAAACAGGAAGGCAAAATGCCGCAAA
AAAGGGAATAAGGGCGACACGGAAATGTTGAATACTCATACTCTTCCTTTTTCAATATTATTGAAGCATT
TATCAGGGTTATTGTCTCATGAGCGGATACATATTTGAATGTATTTAGAAAAATAAACAAATAGGGGTTC
CGCGCACATTTCCCCGAAAAGTGCCACCTGACGTC
Features (pLannotate 1.2.2; 20 found; start..end, strand, type, name):
    199..578     +  enhancer       CMV enhancer: human cytomegalovirus immediate early enhancer
    580..853     +  promoter       chicken β-actin promoter: No description available
    854..1870    +  intron         chimeric intron: chimera between introns from chicken β-actin and rabbit β-globin
   1868..1924    +  CDS            HBB (fragment): HBB_LEPEU - Experimental evidence at protein level: Swiss-Prot protein existence level 1. Involved in oxygen transport from the lung to the various peripheral tissues. From Lepus europaeus (European hare).
   1928..1955    +  LTR            5' LTR (truncated) (fragment): truncated 5' long terminal repeat (LTR) from HIV-1
   1971..1989    +  promoter       T7 promoter: promoter for bacteriophage T7 RNA polymerase
   2136..2247    +  polyA_signal   bGH poly(A) signal: bovine growth hormone polyadenylation signal
   2732..2757    -  misc_feature   MCS (fragment): pBluescript multiple cloning site
   3129..3557    +  rep_origin     f1 ori (sequence partly withheld): f1 bacteriophage origin of replication; arrow indicates direction of (+) strand synthesis
   3562..3584    +  promoter       SV40 promoter (fragment): SV40 enhancer and early promoter
   3585..3776    +  promoter       SV40 promoter: SV40 early promoter
   3803..3901    +  CDS            ble (fragment): BLE_KLEPN - Experimental evidence at protein level: Swiss-Prot protein existence level 1. Binding protein with a strong affinity to the bleomycin family of antibiotics. Binds to CL990; an antimitotic-antibiotic compound. From Klebsiella pneumoniae.
   3896..4017    +  polyA_signal   SV40 poly(A) signal: SV40 polyadenylation signal
   4090..4106    -  protein_bind   lac operator: The lac repressor binds to the lac operator to inhibit transcription in E. coli. This inhibition can be relieved by adding lactose or isopropyl-β-D-thiogalactopyranoside (IPTG). lac repressor encoded by lacI
   4114..4144    -  promoter       lac promoter: promoter for the E. coli lac operon
   4159..4180    -  protein_bind   CAP binding site: CAP binding activates transcription in the presence of cAMP. E. coli catabolite activator protein
   4193..4285    -  CDS            lacI (fragment): lac repressor; lacI; The lac repressor binds to the lac operator to inhibit transcription in E. coli. This inhibition can be relieved by adding lactose or isopropyl-β-D-thiogalactopyranoside (IPTG).
   4468..5056    -  rep_origin     ori: high-copy-number ColE1/pMB1/pBR322/pUC origin of replication
   5227..6087    -  CDS            AmpR: β-lactamase; bla; confers resistance to ampicillin, carbenicillin, and related antibiotics
   6088..6192    -  promoter       AmpR promoter: bla
