[The description below was written by a language model from this plasmid's Addgene catalogue record and pLannotate feature annotations shown in this document.]
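Description:
pPD567 CAG MCS (TUPV7) is an empty mammalian expression backbone from the COMET synthetic biology toolkit, built on the pPD005 pcDNA Golden Gate vector. It serves as a transcription unit position vector (position 7) in the mMoClo hierarchical assembly scheme, in which individual transcription units are built in position-specific vectors and later combined into multi-gene constructs. It is propagated in E. coli as a high-copy plasmid through a ColE1/pUC-type origin and selected with ampicillin via the β-lactamase gene and its native promoter. An f1 origin is also present.

The expression cassette is driven by the CAG promoter, annotated here as its three components: the CMV immediate early enhancer, the chicken β-actin promoter, and a chimeric chicken β-actin/rabbit β-globin intron. This combination gives strong, broadly active transcription in mammalian cells. A short rabbit-type β-globin fragment at the intron's end is part of the standard CAG design, and the small HIV-1 LTR fragment called next to it is probably an incidental sequence match. Downstream lie a T7 promoter, the region that holds the multiple cloning site named in the record, and a bGH polyadenylation signal. No insert is present, and a gene of interest is meant to be cloned into the MCS.

Elsewhere the backbone carries an SV40 early promoter followed by only a short fragment of the bleomycin-resistance gene and an SV40 poly(A) signal. No intact mammalian selection marker is annotated. Residual lac promoter, operator, CAP site and lacI fragments are cloning-vector remnants. The Golden Gate recognition sites used for assembly are not annotated in the feature table.
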