Addgene plasmid #139227: pPD567 CAG MCS (TUPV7)
Purpose: (Empty Backbone) mMoClo TUPV7, with CAG promoter and an MCS
Depositing lab: Joshua Leonard. Depositing organization: Northwestern University. Publication: The COMET toolkit for composing customizable genetic programs in mammalian cells. Donahue PS, Draut JW, Muldoon JJ, Edelstein HI, Bagheri N, Leonard JN. Nat Commun. 2020 Feb 7;11(1):779. doi: 10.1038/s41467-019-14147-5. PubMed 32034124.
Backbone
  Vector backbone: pPD005 pcDNA Golden Gate
  Vector type: Mammalian Expression, Synthetic Biology
Growth in bacteria
  Bacterial resistance: Ampicillin, 100 μg/mL
  Growth temperature: 37°C
  Growth strain: DH5alpha
  Copy number: High Copy
Gene/Insert
  Gene/Insert name: None
Terms and licenses: Academic/Nonprofit Terms; Industry Terms: Not Available to Industry
Depositor comments: Leonard Lab plasmid reference number: L1500
How to cite: pPD567 CAG MCS (TUPV7) was a gift from Joshua Leonard (Addgene plasmid # 139227 ; http://n2t.net/addgene:139227 ; RRID:Addgene_139227)
